>Addgene plasmid #103806 | pCIBN-EYFP-hNCL | addgene full sequence | sequence record 199240 | Addgene NGS Result
TACGGGGTCATTAGTTCATAGCCCATATATGGAGTTCCGCGTTACATAACTTACGGTAAATGGCCCGCCT
GGCTGACCGCCCAACGACCCCCGCCCATTGACGTCAATAATGACGTATGTTCCCATAGTAACGCCAATAG
GGACTTTCCATTGACGTCAATGGGTGGAGTATTTACGGTAAACTGCCCACTTGGCAGTACATCAAGTGTA
TCATATGCCAAGTACGCCCCCTATTGACGTCAATGACGGTAAATGGCCCGCCTGGCATTATGCCCAGTAC
ATGACCTTATGGGACTTTCCTACTTGGCAGTACATCTACGTATTAGTCATCGCTATTACCATGGTGATGC
GGTTTTGGCAGTACATCAATGGGCGTGGATAGCGGTTTGACTCACGGGGATTTCCAAGTCTCCACCCCAT
TGACGTCAATGGGAGTTTGTTTTGGCACCAAAATCAACGGGACTTTCCAAAATGTCGTAACAACTCCGCC
CCATTGACGCAAATGGGCGGTAGGCGTGTACGGTGGGAGGTCTATATAAGCAGAGCTGGTTTAGTGAACC
GTCAGATCCGCTAGCGCTCGCCACCATGAATGGAGCTATAGGAGGTGACCTTTTGCTCAATTTTCCTGAC
ATGTCGGTCCTAGAGCGCCAAAGGGCTCACCTCAAGTACCTCAATCCCACCTTTGATTCTCCTCTCGCCG
GCTTCTTTGCCGATTCTTCAATGATTACCGGCGGCGAGATGGACAGCTATCTTTCGACTGCCGGTTTGAA
TCTTCCGATGATGTACGGTGAGACGACGGTGGAAGGTGATTCAAGACTCTCAATTTCGCCGGAAACGACG
CTTGGGACTGGAAATTTCAAGGCAGCGAAGTTTGATACAGAGACTAAGGATTGTAATGAGGCGGCGAAGA
AGATGACGATGAACAGAGATGACCTAGTAGAAGAAGGAGAAGAAGAGAAGTCGAAAATAACAGAGCAAAA
CAATGGGAGCACAAAAAGCATCAAGAAGATGAAACACAAAGCCAAGAAAGAAGAGAACAATTTCTCTAAT
GATTCATCTAAAGTGACGAAGGAATTGGAGAAAACGGATTATATTCATGGACCGGTCGCCACCATGGTGA
GCAAGGGCGAGGAGCTGTTCACCGGGGTGGTGCCCATCCTGGTCGAGCTGGACGGCGACGTAAACGGCCA
CAAGTTCAGCGTGTCCGGCGAGGGCGAGGGCGATGCCACCTACGGCAAGCTGACCCTGAAGTTCATCTGC
ACCACCGGCAAGCTGCCCGTGCCCTGGCCCACCCTCGTGACCACCTTCGGCTACGGCCTGCAGTGCTTCG
CCCGCTACCCCGACCACATGAAGCAGCACGACTTCTTCAAGTCCGCCATGCCCGAAGGCTACGTCCAGGA
GCGCACCATCTTCTTCAAGGACGACGGCAACTACAAGACCCGCGCCGAGGTGAAGTTCGAGGGCGACACC
CTGGTGAACCGCATCGAGCTGAAGGGCATCGACTTCAAGGAGGACGGCAACATCCTGGGGCACAAGCTGG
AGTACAACTACAACAGCCACAACGTCTATATCATGGCCGACAAGCAGAAGAACGGCATCAAGGTGAACTT
CAAGATCCGCCACAACATCGAGGACGGCAGCGTGCAGCTCGCCGACCACTACCAGCAGAACACCCCCATC
GGCGACGGCCCCGTGCTGCTGCCCGACAACCACTACCTGAGCTACCAGTCCGCCCTGAGCAAAGACCCCA
ACGAGAAGCGCGATCACATGGTCCTGCTGGAGTTCGTGACCGCCGCCGGGATCACTCTCGGCATGGACGA
GCTGTACAAGTCCGGACTCAGATCTCGAGCTCAAGCTTCGAATTCTGCAGTCGACATGGTGAAGCTCGCG
AAGGCAGGTAAAAATCAAGGTGACCCCAAGAAAATGGCTCCTCCTCCAAAGGAGGTAGAAGAAGATAGTG
AAGATGAGGAAATGTCAGAAGATGAAGAAGATGATAGCAGTGGAGAAGAGGTCGTCATACCTCAGAAGAA
AGGCAAGAAGGCTGCTGCAACCTCAGCAAAGAAGGTGGTCGTTTCCCCAACAAAAAAGGTTGCAGTTGCC
ACACCAGCCAAGAAAGCAGCTGTCACTCCAGGCAAAAAGGCAGCAGCAACACCTGCCAAGAAGACAGTTA
CACCAGCCAAAGCAGTTACCACACCTGGCAAGAAGGGAGCCACACCAGGCAAAGCATTGGTAGCAACTCC
TGGTAAGAAGGGTGCTGCCATCCCAGCCAGGGGGGCAAAGAATGGCAAGAATGCCGAGGAGGAAGACAGT
GATGAAGAGGAGGATGATGACAGTGAGGAGGATGAGGAGGATGACGAGGACGAGGATGAGGATGAAGATG
AAATTGAACCAGCAGCGATGAAAGCAGCAGCTGCTGCCCCTGCCTCAGAGGATGAGGACGATGAGGATGA
CGAAGATGATGAGGATGACGATGACGATGAGGAAGATGACTCTGAAGAAGAAGCTATGGAGACTACACCA
GCCAAAGGAAAGAAAGCTGCAAAAGTTGTTCCTGTGAAAGCCAAGAACGTGGCTGAGGATGAAGATGAAG
AAGAGGATGATGAGGACGAGGATGACGACGACGACGAAGATGATGAAGATGATGATGATGAAGATGATGA
GGAGGAGGAAGAAGAGGAGGAGGAAGAGCCTGTCAAAGAAGCACCTGGAAAACGAAAGAAGGAAATGGCC
AAACAGAAAGCAGCTCCTGAAGCCAAGAAACAGAAAGTGGAAGGCACAGAACCGACTACGGCTTTCAATC
TCTTTGTTGGAAACCTAAACTTTAACAAATCTGCTCCTGAATTAAAAACTGGTATCAGCGATGTTTTTGC
TAAAAATGATCTTGCTGTTGTGGATGTCAGAATTGGTATGACTAGGAAATTTGGTTATGTGGATTTTGAA
TCTGCTGAAGACCTGGAGAAAGCGTTGGAACTCACTGGTTTGAAAGTCTTTGGCAATGAAATTAAACTAG
AGAAACCAAAAGGAAAAGACAGTAAGAAAGAGCGAGATGCGAGAACACTTTTGGCTAAAAATCTCCCTTA
CAAAGTCACTCAGGATGAATTGAAAGAAGTGTTTGAAGATGCTGCGGAGATCAGATTAGTCAGCAAGGAT
GGGAAAAGTAAAGGGATTGCTTATATTGAATTTAAGACAGAAGCTGATGCAGAGAAAACCTTTGAAGAAA
AGCAGGGAACAGAGATCGATGGGCGATCTATTTCCCTGTACTATACTGGAGAGAAAGGTCAAAATCAAGA
CTATAGAGGTGGAAAGAATAGCACTTGGAGTGGTGAATCAAAAACTCTGGTTTTAAGCAACCTCTCCTAC
AGTGCAACAGAAGAAACTCTTCAGGAAGTATTTGAGAAAGCAACTTTTATCAAAGTACCCCAGAACCAAA
ATGGCAAATCTAAAGGGTATGCATTTATAGAGTTTGCTTCATTCGAAGACGCTAAAGAAGCTTTAAATTC
CTGTAATAAAAGGGAAATTGAGGGCAGAGCAATCAGGCTGGAGTTGCAAGGACCCAGGGGATCACCTAAT
GCCAGAAGCCAGCCATCCAAAACTCTGTTTGTCAAAGGCCTGTCTGAGGATACCACTGAAGAGACATTAA
AGGAGTCATTTGACGGCTCCGTTCGGGCTAGGATAGTTACTGACCGGGAAACTGGGTCCTCCAAAGGGTT
TGGTTTTGTAGACTTCAACAGTGAGGAGGATGCCAAAGCTGCCAAGGAGGCCATGGAAGACGGTGAAATT
GATGGAAATAAAGTTACCTTGGACTGGGCCAAACCTAAGGGTGAAGGTGGCTTCGGGGGTCGTGGTGGAG
GCAGAGGCGGCTTTGGAGGACGAGGTGGTGGTAGAGGAGGCCGAGGAGGATTTGGTGGCAGAAGCCGGGG
AGGCTTTGGAGGGCGAGGAGGCTTCCGAGGAGGCAGAGGAGGAGGAGGTGACCACAAGCCACAAGGAAAG
AAGACGAAGTTTGAATAGGGGATCCACCGGATCTAGATAACTGATCATAATCAGCCATACCACATTTGTA
GAGGTTTTACTTGCTTTAAAAAACCTCCCACACCTCCCCCTGAACCTGAAACATAAAATGAATGCAATTG
TTGTTGTTAACTTGTTTATTGCAGCTTATAATGGTTACAAATAAAGCAATAGCATCACAAATTTCACAAA
TAAAGCATTTTTTTCACTGCATTCTAGTTGTGGTTTGTCCAAACTCATCAATGTATCTTAAGGCGTAAAT
TGTAAGCGTTAATATTTTGTTAAAATTCGCGTTAAATTTTTGTTAAATCAGCTCATTTTTTAACCAATAG
GCCGAAATCGGCAAAATCCCTTATAAATCAAAAGAATAGACCGAGATAGGGT
[37 nt withheld, positions 4393-4429]
AAAGAACGTGGACTCCAACGTCAAAGG
[49 nt withheld, positions 4457-4505]
T
[91 nt withheld, positions 4507-4597]
G
[124 nt withheld, positions 4599-4722]
CAGGTGGCACTTTTCGGGGAAATGTGCGCGGAACCCCTATTTGTTTATTTTTCTAAATACATTCAAATAT
GTATCCGCTCATGAGACAATAACCCTGATAAATGCTTCAATAATATTGAAAAAGGAAGAGTCCTGAGGCG
GAAAGAACCAGCTGTGGAATGTGTGTCAGTTAGGGTGTGGAAAGTCCCCAGGCTCCCCAGCAGGCAGAAG
TATGCAAAGCATGCATCTCAATTAGTCAGCAACCAGGTGTGGAAAGTCCCCAGGCTCCCCAGCAGGCAGA
AGTATGCAAAGCATGCATCTCAATTAGTCAGCAACCATAGTCCCGCCCCTAACTCCGCCCATCCCGCCCC
TAACTCCGCCCAGTTCCGCCCATTCTCCGCCCCATGGCTGACTAATTTTTTTTATTTATGCAGAGGCCGA
GGCCGCCTCGGCCTCTGAGCTATTCCAGAAGTAGTGAGGAGGCTTTTTTGGAGGCCTAGGCTTTTGCAAA
GATCGATCAAGAGACAGGATGAGGATCGTTTCGCATGATTGAACAAGATGGATTGCACGCAGGTTCTCCG
GCCGCTTGGGTGGAGAGGCTATTCGGCTATGACTGGGCACAACAGACAATCGGCTGCTCTGATGCCGCCG
TGTTCCGGCTGTCAGCGCAGGGGCGCCCGGTTCTTTTTGTCAAGACCGACCTGTCCGGTGCCCTGAATGA
ACTGCAAGACGAGGCAGCGCGGCTATCGTGGCTGGCCACGACGGGCGTTCCTTGCGCAGCTGTGCTCGAC
GTTGTCACTGAAGCGGGAAGGGACTGGCTGCTATTGGGCGAAGTGCCGGGGCAGGATCTCCTGTCATCTC
ACCTTGCTCCTGCCGAGAAAGTATCCATCATGGCTGATGCAATGCGGCGGCTGCATACGCTTGATCCGGC
TACCTGCCCATTCGACCACCAAGCGAAACATCGCATCGAGCGAGCACGTACTCGGATGGAAGCCGGTCTT
GTCGATCAGGATGATCTGGACGAAGAGCATCAGGGGCTCGCGCCAGCCGAACTGTTCGCCAGGCTCAAGG
CGAGCATGCCCGACGGCGAGGATCTCGTCGTGACCCATGGCGATGCCTGCTTGCCGAATATCATGGTGGA
AAATGGCCGCTTTTCTGGATTCATCGACTGTGGCCGGCTGGGTGTGGCGGACCGCTATCAGGACATAGCG
TTGGCTACCCGTGATATTGCTGAAGAGCTTGGCGGCGAATGGGCTGACCGCTTCCTCGTGCTTTACGGTA
TCGCCGCTCCCGATTCGCAGCGCATCGCCTTCTATCGCCTTCTTGACGAGTTCTTCTGAGCGGGACTCTG
GGGTTCGAAATGACCGACCAAGCGACGCCCAACCTGCCATCACGAGATTTCGATTCCACCGCCGCCTTCT
ATGAAAGGTTGGGCTTCGGAATCGTTTTCCGGGACGCCGGCTGGATGATCCTCCAGCGCGGGGATCTCAT
GCTGGAGTTCTTCGCCCACCCTAGGGGGAGGCTAACTGAAACACGGAAGGAGACAATACCGGAAGGAACC
CGCGCTATGACGGCAATAAAAAGACAGAATAAAACGCACGGTGTTGGGTCGTTTGTTCATAAACGCGGGG
TTCGGTCCCAGGGCTGGCACTCTGTCGATACCCCACCGAGACCCCATTGGGGCCAATACGCCCGCGTTTC
TTCCTTTTCCCCACCCCACCCCCCAAGTTCGGGTGAAGGCCCAGGGCTCGCAGCCAACGTCGGGGCGGCA
GGCCCTGCCATAGCCTCAGGTTACTCATATATACTTTAGATTGATTTAAAACTTCATTTTTAATTTAAAA
GGATCTAGGTGAAGATCCTTTTTGATAATCTCATGACCAAAATCCCTTAACGTGAGTTTTCGTTCCACTG
AGCGTCAGACCCCGTAGAAAAGATCAAAGGATCTTCTTGAGATCCTTTTTTTCTGCGCGTAATCTGCTGC
TTGCAAACAAAAAAACCACCGCTACCAGCGGTGGTTTGTTTGCCGGATCAAGAGCTACCAACTCTTTTTC
CGAAGGTAACTGGCTTCAGCAGAGCGCAGATACCAAATACTGTTCTTCTAGTGTAGCCGTAGTTAGGCCA
CCACTTCAAGAACTCTGTAGCACCGCCTACATACCTCGCTCTGCTAATCCTGTTACCAGTGGCTGCTGCC
AGTGGCGATAAGTCGTGTCTTACCGGGTTGGACTCAAGACGATAGTTACCGGATAAGGCGCAGCGGTCGG
GCTGAACGGGGGGTTCGTGCACACAGCCCAGCTTGGAGCGAACGACCTACACCGAACTGAGATACCTACA
GCGTGAGCTATGAGAAAGCGCCACGCTTCCCGAAGGGAGAAAGGCGGACAGGTATCCGGTAAGCGGCAGG
GTCGGAACAGGAGAGCGCACGAGGGAGCTTCCAGGGGGAAACGCCTGGTATCTTTATAGTCCTGTCGGGT
TTCGCCACCTCTGACTTGAGCGTCGATTTTTGTGATGCTCGTCAGGGGGGCGGAGCCTATGGAAAAACGC
CAGCAACGCGGCCTTTTTACGGTTCCTGGCCTTTTGCTGGCCTTTTGCTCACATGTTCTTTCCTGCGTTA
TCCCCTGATTCTGTGGATAACCGTATTACCGCCATGCATTAGTTATTAATAGTAATCAAT
Features (pLannotate 1.2.2; 17 found; start..end, strand, type, name):
     40..343     +  enhancer       CMV enhancer: human cytomegalovirus immediate early enhancer
    344..547     +  promoter       CMV promoter: human cytomegalovirus (CMV) immediate early promoter
    586..1095    +  CDS            CIBN: N-terminal portion of the CIB1 transcription factor from Arabidopsis thaliana binds to CRY2 (cryptochrome 2) that has absorbed blue light (Kennedy et al., 2010)
   1114..1830    +  CDS            EYFP: EYFP is a basic (constitutively fluorescent) green/yellow fluorescent protein published in 1996, derived from Aequorea victoria. It is reported to be a very rapidly-maturing weak dimer with high acid sensitivity.
   1831..1875    +  misc_feature   MCS (fragment): multiple cloning site
   1876..4005    +  CDS            NCL: NUCL_HUMAN - Experimental evidence at protein level: Swiss-Prot protein existence level 1. Nucleolin is the major nucleolar protein of growing eukaryotic cells. It is found associated with intranucleolar chromatin and pre-ribosomal particles. It induces chromatin decondensation by binding to histone H1. It is thought to play a role in pre-rRNA transcription and ribosome assembly. May play a role in the process of transcriptional elongation. Binds RNA oligonucleotides with 5'-UUAGGG- 3' repeats more tightly than the telomeric single-stranded DNA 5'- TTAGGG-3' repeats. From Homo sapiens (Human).
   4032..4116    +  CDS            large T antigen (fragment): large T antigen from SV40 (simian virus 40)
   4139..4260    +  polyA_signal   SV40 poly(A) signal: SV40 polyadenylation signal
   4294..4722    -  rep_origin     f1 ori (sequence partly withheld): f1 bacteriophage origin of replication; arrow indicates direction of (+) strand synthesis
   4749..4853    +  promoter       AmpR promoter: bla
   4855..5212    +  promoter       SV40 promoter: SV40 enhancer and early promoter
   5247..6041    +  CDS            NeoR/KanR: aminoglycoside phosphotransferase from Tn5; aph(3')-II (or nptII); confers resistance to neomycin, kanamycin, and G418 (Geneticin®)
   6062..6214    +  CDS            ble (fragment): BLE_KLEPN - Experimental evidence at protein level: Swiss-Prot protein existence level 1. Binding protein with a strong affinity to the bleomycin family of antibiotics. Binds to CL990; an antimitotic-antibiotic compound. From Klebsiella pneumoniae.
   6273..6320    +  polyA_signal   HSV TK poly(A) signal: herpes simplex virus thymidine kinase polyadenylation signal (Cole and Stacy, 1985)
   6411..6427    -  polyA_signal   bGH poly(A) signal (fragment): bovine growth hormone polyadenylation signal
   6649..7237    +  rep_origin     ori: high-copy-number ColE1/pMB1/pBR322/pUC origin of replication
   7352..7372    +  enhancer       CMV enhancer (fragment): human cytomegalovirus immediate early enhancer
