>Addgene plasmid #103806 | pCIBN-EYFP-hNCL | depositor full sequence | sequence record 201629 | Full sequence
TAGTTATTAATAGTAATCAATTACGGGGTCATTAGTTCATAGCCCATATATGGAGTTCCGCGTTACATAA
CTTACGGTAAATGGCCCGCCTGGCTGACCGCCCAACGACCCCCGCCCATTGACGTCAATAATGACGTATG
TTCCCATAGTAACGCCAATAGGGACTTTCCATTGACGTCAATGGGTGGAGTATTTACGGTAAACTGCCCA
CTTGGCAGTACATCAAGTGTATCATATGCCAAGTACGCCCCCTATTGACGTCAATGACGGTAAATGGCCC
GCCTGGCATTATGCCCAGTACATGACCTTATGGGACTTTCCTACTTGGCAGTACATCTACGTATTAGTCA
TCGCTATTACCATGGTGATGCGGTTTTGGCAGTACATCAATGGGCGTGGATAGCGGTTTGACTCACGGGG
ATTTCCAAGTCTCCACCCCATTGACGTCAATGGGAGTTTGTTTTGGCACCAAAATCAACGGGACTTTCCA
AAATGTCGTAACAACTCCGCCCCATTGACGCAAATGGGCGGTAGGCGTGTACGGTGGGAGGTCTATATAA
GCAGAGCTGGTTTAGTGAACCGTCAGATCCGCTAGCGCTCGCCACCATGAATGGAGCTATAGGAGGTGAC
CTTTTGCTCAATTTTCCTGACATGTCGGTCCTAGAGCGCCAAAGGGCTCACCTCAAGTACCTCAATCCCA
CCTTTGATTCTCCTCTCGCCGGCTTCTTTGCCGATTCTTCAATGATTACCGGCGGCGAGATGGACAGCTA
TCTTTCGACTGCCGGTTTGAATCTTCCGATGATGTACGGTGAGACGACGGTGGAAGGTGATTCAAGACTC
TCAATTTCGCCGGAAACGACGCTTGGGACTGGAAATTTCAAGGCAGCGAAGTTTGATACAGAGACTAAGG
ATTGTAATGAGGCGGCGAAGAAGATGACGATGAACAGAGATGACCTAGTAGAAGAAGGAGAAGAAGAGAA
GTCGAAAATAACAGAGCAAAACAATGGGAGCACAAAAAGCATCAAGAAGATGAAACACAAAGCCAAGAAA
GAAGAGAACAATTTCTCTAATGATTCATCTAAAGTGACGAAGGAATTGGAGAAAACGGATTATATTCATG
GACCGGTCGCCACCATGGTGAGCAAGGGCGAGGAGCTGTTCACCGGGGTGGTGCCCATCCTGGTCGAGCT
GGACGGCGACGTAAACGGCCACAAGTTCAGCGTGTCCGGCGAGGGCGAGGGCGATGCCACCTACGGCAAG
CTGACCCTGAAGTTCATCTGCACCACCGGCAAGCTGCCCGTGCCCTGGCCCACCCTCGTGACCACCTTCG
GCTACGGCCTGCAGTGCTTCGCCCGCTACCCCGACCACATGAAGCAGCACGACTTCTTCAAGTCCGCCAT
GCCCGAAGGCTACGTCCAGGAGCGCACCATCTTCTTCAAGGACGACGGCAACTACAAGACCCGCGCCGAG
GTGAAGTTCGAGGGCGACACCCTGGTGAACCGCATCGAGCTGAAGGGCATCGACTTCAAGGAGGACGGCA
ACATCCTGGGGCACAAGCTGGAGTACAACTACAACAGCCACAACGTCTATATCATGGCCGACAAGCAGAA
GAACGGCATCAAGGTGAACTTCAAGATCCGCCACAACATCGAGGACGGCAGCGTGCAGCTCGCCGACCAC
TACCAGCAGAACACCCCCATCGGCGACGGCCCCGTGCTGCTGCCCGACAACCACTACCTGAGCTACCAGT
CCGCCCTGAGCAAAGACCCCAACGAGAAGCGCGATCACATGGTCCTGCTGGAGTTCGTGACCGCCGCCGG
GATCACTCTCGGCATGGACGAGCTGTACAAGTCCGGACTCAGATCTCGAGCTCAAGCTTCGAATTCTGCA
GTCGACATGGTGAAGCTCGCGAAGGCAGGTAAAAATCAAGGTGACCCCAAGAAAATGGCTCCTCCTCCAA
AGGAGGTAGAAGAAGATAGTGAAGATGAGGAAATGTCAGAAGATGAAGAAGATGATAGCAGTGGAGAAGA
GGTCGTCATACCTCAGAAGAAAGGCAAGAAGGCTGCTGCAACCTCAGCAAAGAAGGTGGTCGTTTCCCCA
ACAAAAAAGGTTGCAGTTGCCACACCAGCCAAGAAAGCAGCTGTCACTCCAGGCAAAAAGGCAGCAGCAA
CACCTGCCAAGAAGACAGTTACACCAGCCAAAGCAGTTACCACACCTGGCAAGAAGGGAGCCACACCAGG
CAAAGCATTGGTAGCAACTCCTGGTAAGAAGGGTGCTGCCATCCCAGCCAGGGGGGCAAAGAATGGCAAG
AATGCCGAGGAGGAAGACAGTGATGAAGAGGAGGATGATGACAGTGAGGAGGATGAGGAGGATGACGAGG
ACGAGGATGAGGATGAAGATGAAATTGAACCAGCAGCGATGAAAGCAGCAGCTGCTGCCCCTGCCTCAGA
GGATGAGGACGATGAGGATGACGAAGATGATGAGGATGACGATGACGATGAGGAAGATGACTCTGAAGAA
GAAGCTATGGAGACTACACCAGCCAAAGGAAAGAAAGCTGCAAAAGTTGTTCCTGTGAAAGCCAAGAACG
TGGCTGAGGATGAAGATGAAGAAGAGGATGATGAGGACGAGGATGACGACGACGACGAAGATGATGAAGA
TGATGATGATGAAGATGATGAGGAGGAGGAAGAAGAGGAGGAGGAAGAGCCTGTCAAAGAAGCACCTGGA
AAACGAAAGAAGGAAATGGCCAAACAGAAAGCAGCTCCTGAAGCCAAGAAACAGAAAGTGGAAGGCACAG
AACCGACTACGGCTTTCAATCTCTTTGTTGGAAACCTAAACTTTAACAAATCTGCTCCTGAATTAAAAAC
TGGTATCAGCGATGTTTTTGCTAAAAATGATCTTGCTGTTGTGGATGTCAGAATTGGTATGACTAGGAAA
TTTGGTTATGTGGATTTTGAATCTGCTGAAGACCTGGAGAAAGCGTTGGAACTCACTGGTTTGAAAGTCT
TTGGCAATGAAATTAAACTAGAGAAACCAAAAGGAAAAGACAGTAAGAAAGAGCGAGATGCGAGAACACT
TTTGGCTAAAAATCTCCCTTACAAAGTCACTCAGGATGAATTGAAAGAAGTGTTTGAAGATGCTGCGGAG
ATCAGATTAGTCAGCAAGGATGGGAAAAGTAAAGGGATTGCTTATATTGAATTTAAGACAGAAGCTGATG
CAGAGAAAACCTTTGAAGAAAAGCAGGGAACAGAGATCGATGGGCGATCTATTTCCCTGTACTATACTGG
AGAGAAAGGTCAAAATCAAGACTATAGAGGTGGAAAGAATAGCACTTGGAGTGGTGAATCAAAAACTCTG
GTTTTAAGCAACCTCTCCTACAGTGCAACAGAAGAAACTCTTCAGGAAGTATTTGAGAAAGCAACTTTTA
TCAAAGTACCCCAGAACCAAAATGGCAAATCTAAAGGGTATGCATTTATAGAGTTTGCTTCATTCGAAGA
CGCTAAAGAAGCTTTAAATTCCTGTAATAAAAGGGAAATTGAGGGCAGAGCAATCAGGCTGGAGTTGCAA
GGACCCAGGGGATCACCTAATGCCAGAAGCCAGCCATCCAAAACTCTGTTTGTCAAAGGCCTGTCTGAGG
ATACCACTGAAGAGACATTAAAGGAGTCATTTGACGGCTCCGTTCGGGCTAGGATAGTTACTGACCGGGA
AACTGGGTCCTCCAAAGGGTTTGGTTTTGTAGACTTCAACAGTGAGGAGGATGCCAAAGCTGCCAAGGAG
GCCATGGAAGACGGTGAAATTGATGGAAATAAAGTTACCTTGGACTGGGCCAAACCTAAGGGTGAAGGTG
GCTTCGGGGGTCGTGGTGGAGGCAGAGGCGGCTTTGGAGGACGAGGTGGTGGTAGAGGAGGCCGAGGAGG
ATTTGGTGGCAGAAGCCGGGGAGGCTTTGGAGGGCGAGGAGGCTTCCGAGGAGGCAGAGGAGGAGGAGGT
GACCACAAGCCACAAGGAAAGAAGACGAAGTTTGAATAGGGGATCCACCGGATCTAGATAACTGATCATA
ATCAGCCATACCACATTTGTAGAGGTTTTACTTGCTTTAAAAAACCTCCCACACCTCCCCCTGAACCTGA
AACATAAAATGAATGCAATTGTTGTTGTTAACTTGTTTATTGCAGCTTATAATGGTTACAAATAAAGCAA
TAGCATCACAAATTTCACAAATAAAGCATTTTTTTCACTGCATTCTAGTTGTGGTTTGTCCAAACTCATC
AATGTATCTTAAGGCGTAAATTGTAAGCGTTAATATTTTGTTAAAATTCGCGTTAAATTTTTGTTAAATC
AGCTCATTTTTTAACCAATAGGCCGAAATCGGCAAAATCCCTTATAAATCAAAAGAATAGACCGAGATAG
GGT
[37 nt withheld, positions 4414-4450]
AAAGAACGTGGACTCCAACGTCAAAGG
[49 nt withheld, positions 4478-4526]
T
[91 nt withheld, positions 4528-4618]
G
[124 nt withheld, positions 4620-4743]
CAGGTGGCACTTTTCGGGGAAATGTGCGCGGAACCCCTATTTGTTTATTTTTCTAAATACATTCAAATAT
GTATCCGCTCATGAGACAATAACCCTGATAAATGCTTCAATAATATTGAAAAAGGAAGAGTCCTGAGGCG
GAAAGAACCAGCTGTGGAATGTGTGTCAGTTAGGGTGTGGAAAGTCCCCAGGCTCCCCAGCAGGCAGAAG
TATGCAAAGCATGCATCTCAATTAGTCAGCAACCAGGTGTGGAAAGTCCCCAGGCTCCCCAGCAGGCAGA
AGTATGCAAAGCATGCATCTCAATTAGTCAGCAACCATAGTCCCGCCCCTAACTCCGCCCATCCCGCCCC
TAACTCCGCCCAGTTCCGCCCATTCTCCGCCCCATGGCTGACTAATTTTTTTTATTTATGCAGAGGCCGA
GGCCGCCTCGGCCTCTGAGCTATTCCAGAAGTAGTGAGGAGGCTTTTTTGGAGGCCTAGGCTTTTGCAAA
GATCGATCAAGAGACAGGATGAGGATCGTTTCGCATGATTGAACAAGATGGATTGCACGCAGGTTCTCCG
GCCGCTTGGGTGGAGAGGCTATTCGGCTATGACTGGGCACAACAGACAATCGGCTGCTCTGATGCCGCCG
TGTTCCGGCTGTCAGCGCAGGGGCGCCCGGTTCTTTTTGTCAAGACCGACCTGTCCGGTGCCCTGAATGA
ACTGCAAGACGAGGCAGCGCGGCTATCGTGGCTGGCCACGACGGGCGTTCCTTGCGCAGCTGTGCTCGAC
GTTGTCACTGAAGCGGGAAGGGACTGGCTGCTATTGGGCGAAGTGCCGGGGCAGGATCTCCTGTCATCTC
ACCTTGCTCCTGCCGAGAAAGTATCCATCATGGCTGATGCAATGCGGCGGCTGCATACGCTTGATCCGGC
TACCTGCCCATTCGACCACCAAGCGAAACATCGCATCGAGCGAGCACGTACTCGGATGGAAGCCGGTCTT
GTCGATCAGGATGATCTGGACGAAGAGCATCAGGGGCTCGCGCCAGCCGAACTGTTCGCCAGGCTCAAGG
CGAGCATGCCCGACGGCGAGGATCTCGTCGTGACCCATGGCGATGCCTGCTTGCCGAATATCATGGTGGA
AAATGGCCGCTTTTCTGGATTCATCGACTGTGGCCGGCTGGGTGTGGCGGACCGCTATCAGGACATAGCG
TTGGCTACCCGTGATATTGCTGAAGAGCTTGGCGGCGAATGGGCTGACCGCTTCCTCGTGCTTTACGGTA
TCGCCGCTCCCGATTCGCAGCGCATCGCCTTCTATCGCCTTCTTGACGAGTTCTTCTGAGCGGGACTCTG
GGGTTCGAAATGACCGACCAAGCGACGCCCAACCTGCCATCACGAGATTTCGATTCCACCGCCGCCTTCT
ATGAAAGGTTGGGCTTCGGAATCGTTTTCCGGGACGCCGGCTGGATGATCCTCCAGCGCGGGGATCTCAT
GCTGGAGTTCTTCGCCCACCCTAGGGGGAGGCTAACTGAAACACGGAAGGAGACAATACCGGAAGGAACC
CGCGCTATGACGGCAATAAAAAGACAGAATAAAACGCACGGTGTTGGGTCGTTTGTTCATAAACGCGGGG
TTCGGTCCCAGGGCTGGCACTCTGTCGATACCCCACCGAGACCCCATTGGGGCCAATACGCCCGCGTTTC
TTCCTTTTCCCCACCCCACCCCCCAAGTTCGGGTGAAGGCCCAGGGCTCGCAGCCAACGTCGGGGCGGCA
GGCCCTGCCATAGCCTCAGGTTACTCATATATACTTTAGATTGATTTAAAACTTCATTTTTAATTTAAAA
GGATCTAGGTGAAGATCCTTTTTGATAATCTCATGACCAAAATCCCTTAACGTGAGTTTTCGTTCCACTG
AGCGTCAGACCCCGTAGAAAAGATCAAAGGATCTTCTTGAGATCCTTTTTTTCTGCGCGTAATCTGCTGC
TTGCAAACAAAAAAACCACCGCTACCAGCGGTGGTTTGTTTGCCGGATCAAGAGCTACCAACTCTTTTTC
CGAAGGTAACTGGCTTCAGCAGAGCGCAGATACCAAATACTGTCCTTCTAGTGTAGCCGTAGTTAGGCCA
CCACTTCAAGAACTCTGTAGCACCGCCTACATACCTCGCTCTGCTAATCCTGTTACCAGTGGCTGCTGCC
AGTGGCGATAAGTCGTGTCTTACCGGGTTGGACTCAAGACGATAGTTACCGGATAAGGCGCAGCGGTCGG
GCTGAACGGGGGGTTCGTGCACACAGCCCAGCTTGGAGCGAACGACCTACACCGAACTGAGATACCTACA
GCGTGAGCTATGAGAAAGCGCCACGCTTCCCGAAGGGAGAAAGGCGGACAGGTATCCGGTAAGCGGCAGG
GTCGGAACAGGAGAGCGCACGAGGGAGCTTCCAGGGGGAAACGCCTGGTATCTTTATAGTCCTGTCGGGT
TTCGCCACCTCTGACTTGAGCGTCGATTTTTGTGATGCTCGTCAGGGGGGCGGAGCCTATGGAAAAACGC
CAGCAACGCGGCCTTTTTACGGTTCCTGGCCTTTTGCTGGCCTTTTGCTCACATGTTCTTTCCTGCGTTA
TCCCCTGATTCTGTGGATAACCGTATTACCGCCATGCAT
Features (pLannotate 1.2.2; 16 found; start..end, strand, type, name):
     61..364     +  enhancer       CMV enhancer: human cytomegalovirus immediate early enhancer
    365..568     +  promoter       CMV promoter: human cytomegalovirus (CMV) immediate early promoter
    607..1116    +  CDS            CIBN: N-terminal portion of the CIB1 transcription factor from Arabidopsis thaliana binds to CRY2 (cryptochrome 2) that has absorbed blue light (Kennedy et al., 2010)
   1135..1851    +  CDS            EYFP: EYFP is a basic (constitutively fluorescent) green/yellow fluorescent protein published in 1996, derived from Aequorea victoria. It is reported to be a very rapidly-maturing weak dimer with high acid sensitivity.
   1852..1896    +  misc_feature   MCS (fragment): multiple cloning site
   1897..4026    +  CDS            NCL: NUCL_HUMAN - Experimental evidence at protein level: Swiss-Prot protein existence level 1. Nucleolin is the major nucleolar protein of growing eukaryotic cells. It is found associated with intranucleolar chromatin and pre-ribosomal particles. It induces chromatin decondensation by binding to histone H1. It is thought to play a role in pre-rRNA transcription and ribosome assembly. May play a role in the process of transcriptional elongation. Binds RNA oligonucleotides with 5'-UUAGGG- 3' repeats more tightly than the telomeric single-stranded DNA 5'- TTAGGG-3' repeats. From Homo sapiens (Human).
   4053..4137    +  CDS            large T antigen (fragment): large T antigen from SV40 (simian virus 40)
   4160..4281    +  polyA_signal   SV40 poly(A) signal: SV40 polyadenylation signal
   4315..4743    -  rep_origin     f1 ori (sequence partly withheld): f1 bacteriophage origin of replication; arrow indicates direction of (+) strand synthesis
   4770..4874    +  promoter       AmpR promoter: bla
   4876..5233    +  promoter       SV40 promoter: SV40 enhancer and early promoter
   5268..6062    +  CDS            NeoR/KanR: aminoglycoside phosphotransferase from Tn5; aph(3')-II (or nptII); confers resistance to neomycin, kanamycin, and G418 (Geneticin®)
   6083..6235    +  CDS            ble (fragment): BLE_KLEPN - Experimental evidence at protein level: Swiss-Prot protein existence level 1. Binding protein with a strong affinity to the bleomycin family of antibiotics. Binds to CL990; an antimitotic-antibiotic compound. From Klebsiella pneumoniae.
   6294..6341    +  polyA_signal   HSV TK poly(A) signal: herpes simplex virus thymidine kinase polyadenylation signal (Cole and Stacy, 1985)
   6432..6448    -  polyA_signal   bGH poly(A) signal (fragment): bovine growth hormone polyadenylation signal
   6670..7258    +  rep_origin     ori: high-copy-number ColE1/pMB1/pBR322/pUC origin of replication
