[The description below was written by a language model from this plasmid's Addgene catalogue record and pLannotate feature annotations shown in this document.]
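Description:
pCIBN-EYFP-hNCL is a 7.4 kb mammalian expression plasmid built on the Clontech pEGFP-C1 backbone, from which the original EGFP was excised with NheI and BamHI and replaced by a three-part fusion cassette. It is maintained in E. coli at high copy through a ColE1/pUC-type origin and also carries an f1 origin. A single Tn5 aminoglycoside phosphotransferase gene (NeoR/KanR) serves both hosts: a bacterial bla-type promoter drives it for kanamycin selection, and the adjacent SV40 enhancer/early promoter, with an HSV TK polyadenylation signal, drives it for G418 selection in mammalian cells. The two sequence records (repository NGS and depositor) are the same length and show the same feature order, differing only in where numbering starts. The short ble, bGH poly(A) and large T antigen fragments called by the annotation appear to be backbone remnants rather than functional elements.

The CMV immediate early enhancer and promoter drive one open reading frame, terminated by the SV40 poly(A) signal. It encodes CIBN (the N-terminal portion of Arabidopsis thaliana CIB1), then EYFP, a short linker derived from the multiple cloning site, and human nucleolin (NCL). The nucleolin sequence carries several recorded substitutions (K132R, K141E, K142E, G680S) and one silent change. Nucleolin is a major nucleolar protein and directs the fusion to the nucleoli, EYFP makes that compartment visible, and CIBN provides a docking site that binds blue-light-activated cryptochrome 2. In the BLInCR system this plasmid acts as the "Localizer". When it is co-expressed with an effector tagged with the CRY2 PHR domain, blue-light illumination recruits the effector to the nucleoli, so that light-controlled recruitment can be followed in living cells.
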