Addgene plasmid #103806: pCIBN-EYFP-hNCL
Purpose: BLInCR 'Localizer' construct that marks the nucleoli and is targeted by a PHR-tagged effector upon illumination with blue light
Depositing lab: Karsten Rippe. Depositing organization: Deutsches Krebsforschungszentrum (DKFZ). Publication: Real-time observation of light-controlled transcription in living cells. Rademacher A, Erdel F, Trojanowski J, Schumacher S, Rippe K. J Cell Sci. 2017 Dec 15;130(24):4213-4224. doi: 10.1242/jcs.205534. Epub 2017 Nov 9. PubMed 29122982.
Backbone
  Vector backbone: pEGFP-C1
  Backbone manufacturer: Clontech
  Backbone size w/o insert (bp): 3932
  Vector type: Mammalian Expression
  Selectable markers: Neomycin (select with G418)
Growth in bacteria
  Bacterial resistance: Kanamycin, 50 μg/mL
  Growth temperature: 37°C
  Growth strain: DH5alpha
  Copy number: High Copy
Gene/Insert
  Gene/Insert name: CIBN-EYFP-hNCL (alt name: N-terminus of CIB1)
  Species: H. sapiens (human), A. thaliana (mustard weed)
  Insert size (bp): 3440
  Mutation: hNCL: A395G (K132R), A421G (K141E), A424G (K142E), A1794T (silent, A598A), G2038A (G680S)
  Entrez Gene: CIB1 (a.k.a. AT4G34530, T4L20.110, T4L20_110, cryptochrome-interacting basic-helix-loop-helix 1); NCL (a.k.a. C23, Nsr1)
  Promoter: CMV
  Cloning method: Restriction Enzyme; 5′ cloning site NheI (not destroyed); 3′ cloning site BamHI (not destroyed)
  Sequencing primers: 5′ CMV-F
Terms and licenses: Academic/Nonprofit Terms; Industry Terms: Not Available to Industry
Depositor comments: EGFP was cut out from the backbone (NheI/BamHI cuts)
How to cite: pCIBN-EYFP-hNCL was a gift from Karsten Rippe (Addgene plasmid # 103806 ; http://n2t.net/addgene:103806 ; RRID:Addgene_103806)
