>Addgene plasmid #103806 | pCIBN-EYFP-hNCL | depositor partial sequence | sequence record 196678 | CIBN
ATGAATGGAGCTATAGGAGGTGACCTTTTGCTCAATTTTCCTGACATGTCGGTCCTAGAGCGCCAAAGGG
CTCACCTCAAGTACCTCAATCCCACCTTTGATTCTCCTCTCGCCGGCTTCTTTGCCGATTCTTCAATGAT
TACCGGCGGCGAGATGGACAGCTATCTTTCGACTGCCGGTTTGAATCTTCCGATGATGTACGGTGAGACG
ACGGTGGAAGGTGATTCAAGACTCTCAATTTCGCCGGAAACGACGCTTGGGACTGGAAATTTCAAGGCAG
CGAAGTTTGATACAGAGACTAAGGATTGTAATGAGGCGGCGAAGAAGATGACGATGAACAGAGATGACCT
AGTAGAAGAAGGAGAAGAAGAGAAGTCGAAAATAACAGAGCAAAACAATGGGAGCACAAAAAGCATCAAG
AAGATGAAACACAAAGCCAAGAAAGAAGAGAACAATTTCTCTAATGATTCATCTAAAGTGACGAAGGAAT
TGGAGAAAACGGATTATATTCAT
