>Addgene plasmid #103806 | pCIBN-EYFP-hNCL | depositor partial sequence | sequence record 196679 | EYFP
ATGGTGAGCAAGGGCGAGGAGCTGTTCACCGGGGTGGTGCCCATCCTGGTCGAGCTGGACGGCGACGTAA
ACGGCCACAAGTTCAGCGTGTCCGGCGAGGGCGAGGGCGATGCCACCTACGGCAAGCTGACCCTGAAGTT
CATCTGCACCACCGGCAAGCTGCCCGTGCCCTGGCCCACCCTCGTGACCACCTTCGGCTACGGCCTGCAG
TGCTTCGCCCGCTACCCCGACCACATGAAGCAGCACGACTTCTTCAAGTCCGCCATGCCCGAAGGCTACG
TCCAGGAGCGCACCATCTTCTTCAAGGACGACGGCAACTACAAGACCCGCGCCGAGGTGAAGTTCGAGGG
CGACACCCTGGTGAACCGCATCGAGCTGAAGGGCATCGACTTCAAGGAGGACGGCAACATCCTGGGGCAC
AAGCTGGAGTACAACTACAACAGCCACAACGTCTATATCATGGCCGACAAGCAGAAGAACGGCATCAAGG
TGAACTTCAAGATCCGCCACAACATCGAGGACGGCAGCGTGCAGCTCGCCGACCACTACCAGCAGAACAC
CCCCATCGGCGACGGCCCCGTGCTGCTGCCCGACAACCACTACCTGAGCTACCAGTCCGCCCTGAGCAAA
GACCCCAACGAGAAGCGCGATCACATGGTCCTGCTGGAGTTCGTGACCGCCGCCGGGATCACTCTCGGCA
TGGACGAGCTGTACAAG
